>Addgene plasmid #64967 | pTNS1 | addgene full sequence | sequence record 426512 | Addgene NGS Result
AAAATAAACAAATAGGGGTTCCGCGCACATTTCCCCGAAAAGTGCCACCTGCAGATCTGCAGGTCGACGG
ATCCCAAGCTTCTTCTAGAGGTACCGCATGCGATATCGAGCTCTCCCGGGAATTCCAGACTATGTCGAAC
TAGATAACGCGGAGGAGCTGGCCGACGCAATCATTCGAGAGGTTGAGTTAAAGGAGGCATGGCTCACAAG
GGTCTTGGGGAACTCAGCCGATCCTGACGCTTCTGTGGGCAAGTGGGACCGGCGCCTAGCGCAGTGCGGT
GGTATTGATGAGATGTCAAGTGGGGTGCAGGCAACATACTTCAGTCCAAACGGTCAGCTGGTCGGCTTAG
TGGCATACATTGATGCCGAATGGATGGATGAATAGCTCTGACGTTACGATTCAGGTGAGACAACCAGATG
GGCATTGCGTACAAGCTCAGTTGCCACCGATGTGGCTACGAGTCTGATCTTCTTTACCTAGGCCAAGGTA
TGGCGATGCTTCCTGAGCAAATAGTCGGAACGTGCACATGCTGCGACAATCTAACGACGATTTCTATAAA
TGAAAGCTACGGAGTATGCTCACTTTGTGGGGCTAAGGATCGTGTGATATTTACAAGCTATCAGCATGAG
GCAAGGCCAAGAAATCCCTGCTATCTAGAGAGAAGTTTCAAATATCAATGCCCAAGATGCCATGCCTTCA
GTATGGAGCCTCCGGATCTACCGGAGATGCTTTGGGACTAATGCTCCGCTTTGCCTCGGGTATCCGTTCG
ACCTATGTTTAAGAGGAAACGCACGTGTCTGCCGCCAAAGCTCTTGCCTATGCACTTTGTGACAAGTTGG
AAAGCAAAAAAGTTGATGAAGTCGTACGAAATCTTGTTTCTAGCGGCTGGAATATTAGGGAAGTGGCCTG
GGAAGCTTCGTCCTTTGATCATGAAATGCCCTACTTTGACACGGGGCGGGACTTCGATATTGGATTTCCT
GACACGCTGTCATCCAAGATTGAGTTTTTGACCGCGAATGGATCAATCGTCCAAGCACGTGCTCGCCTGC
ACTTCAAGCAGGCTCTAATTTTTGCCAAGGCGTCCAAACATGTCGCCGCGCTCAAGAACTCATTGGATTA
CTACTATGGATCGTCTGTAATCCCCCCTCAAAACCACGGAGGCTATTTGTAGAAAATTCCATTAATATGA
ACTCAAGGTGTTCCCTACGGACGAATCAGCGATGAAGGTGGTGTACCTGGCTATCCAGGCGGCGACCAAG
AAATGGACGATGCCGATCCGCAACTGGAAGCCGGCCATGAACCGTTTTATGATCGAATTTGGTGACCGTT
TAAATGGCCACCTTTAACTGACCGGCAAAAGCACTTACACAAAAGGGTTTACAGGCTCTTTCAGTCATTC
CTTTAATGCGTAAATTGCTCTCTAACCACTCTCTCAGCCCACCCTTCCATATCCTCTCTCGATACTTGCA
GCTCCCCCAACCCCTTTGGATGATTCACCCCTCTATGCCCGTCTTGTCCATATAATTGATCAAACAAACT
ATTTGGCCAATTCAATGAGCTCTTCACCACTCCACGCCGTATCTTTTCAAAATCATTCCGCCATGTTTCG
CTATCAACGCCACTCAACACTTTGGTAGAAAGCATTTTCACCCCATCCGATGCATCCACCTCTAGCAATA
CAAATTCACTGCCATTACGTTGCACCCCAACGGCTTTAATCACTCTTGGTGAGCCATCTTTACACAGATG
TAATCGGCTACGCCCAACTTTTGGCAAAACCAAGGTTTCTTCAAAAAGCACCCGACATGCAAATTTAGTT
TTTAGAATTGAAAGTAGCTCATCAAAAGCAGCAAATCGATTATTTTGGCTCGTTGAAGATCCGATGCTTC
AAACTCAATCACACGATCCGCCTTATTTATTTGCTTTGTTGTACTGTTAACCACCTTAGCTCGACTTAAT
AAAGGCAAATGAGTAAATCGAGTCCATTTCCGTTCTTGCATTGGATTAAACCAAACAAAAATACGCCACT
CCTTATGACCCGAGTTACGGAATAAATGACCAATATGTACAACCTGCACATTGTCATTAAATGTAGCTAG
CCTAACCACTCACTCTTCCCCATAAACCATTTCCAAGAATCTTTGTGCTTCCTCAGTTATCCGCTCTTTA
GATAACGTTGCACTTCTTAATAATCGCCAGCGCCTAAGCTCAACATCTTCCTGTTTAAGCTTAATAAAAG
CTTGGCTAATCCGTCTAATTTGATAATCTTCCACACTCTCTGAGTAACGCTTTAAGCAAAGCGCTACCAA
AGGCAGTTTCTGTAGATTTTTTGCAAGAGAGGTTCCGTTAGGAGTTTGCTTTAACAGCCAGCTCGATGTC
GCTCTTGGGTGATCAAGGCTACTATCTAGACGCTTTATGATTCTTAATAGTTGTCGTACAGCAATTCGAT
CTCTTTGGTTCCAATCAACTCTAGGGGCGGGTGCCAGACGCTCTTGTTGATGCTGTTGATTCCAGTGAAC
TAGCCAATCCCTGTCATGTCGGTAAAGCCAAGCGTATAGCACCCCACCCTCTAAAGACTGTCTTGCCGCC
TTAATTCCTTGGTATTTATGCACTAGTTGCTGCCAGTCTTTATGCTTAACAGATAAATCTTCAGAGTTAG
GTTGCACAGACTGGCTAACAGGTCTTGTCGTTATAGAGTGCTCAGTAAGAGCACTTGCCTGCTGTAGCGC
TTCTATAACCGTTAGTTTTGGCAATAAGGCTTGCCACACAATACTATGCTGTAAATAACTAAAGGCTTTT
CTATGCTTACGGAATATACTTTTCAGCCAACACGTGTCCTTGTTCTCTGCCAACTTTAAATCCAGTTTCT
CTAGTGCCTCATCACTAAAAGTCTGCCTCACTCTCTCCGCCACCAAGTCATGACGAATGTGCTTGCTTTT
GGTTAGCCCTAGATCCTGCGCTAAGCGCTGATAAAACAGCGTCCACTGCTCAAGGCTTGGGGAAAGCTCT
TGCGCTCGTGGAGCATCTAACAGAGGGGCTATATAAGCAGCTAGTGCTGTTAATTGAGATAGGGAGTCTT
TGGGGTAGTCTGAAAGCAGCTCAGTATGACCCAAAGCCCAAAATTGATGTCGGTGATCATCTACAGCTCT
ATCAAAGAAGACTAAAGCACCGTGTTTTGGACAATATGGCAAAGCGGGCAAATACCAATCTCGTTGCCAA
AAGGCTTCCCCATACCTATTTAGCTGAAGAGCAACGCAATCAGGGCAGTATCTAAAGCGGTTATCGCTCT
TAACTCTAGAAGCAGCGACTCCTAGCATTAAATGCACCGCACCTTGCGCTTGGTACTCCATTAACCGAAT
AGCTTCGTCTCGGCGCTCCTTGCCTACAAACGGAGCATATAAAGGGAATAAGGTATGCTCATAAATAAGC
TGCTGAACAGCGTAACGTCCTGTTTGATGTAGATGTCTTGCTATCACACCTAAATGCGAGGGCAGACCTA
AGGTAGCGACCACCTTGCGGTTGCCATACACCTCATCCAACAGCTGCTTAGGACTAACAATCCCTTGATA
AACGCCTGCCCGTGCAATAGTGCTATAAATCAGCTCATTCGAGTACGGAACAGGAAAGTTTCTCATGGCT
AACCTGCTTGTTTAAATAAGCTCGCCATATCCACTATTACCCCTTTCCCTTTTAACCGTTCATGCATGGT
TTTTTCAGGTTGGCGTTGTGAATAGATATAACGTAAATCCGTATCAGGCAAGCTATCCCAGTCGCTGGGC
TTGACTACCTTTATAGCCGAAACCTTTTTACTCTTGGAGGGCTTTTCTAGTTCTGACACTACCGTTTCGC
CTTCCATCAACCACTGCAAAACAAGAGGCAGTAACTTTTGTCTTGTCATCGTTGGATTCTGGCTAAACGC
TTTTTTAATAGTGGGAATTAACAGGCTTGAATCGTAATCCTCTTTCAGCATCAGATATAAATGACGCTGA
TCTTCGGTATCTAACTCTTGAAGGGCTTTTTCTTCTGGTGTTTGTTCTTGTATCGCTGCGATATCTAGCT
GAAGTTGGATTAACCGTTTATCAATCTCGGGAACGACTAGATCAGAATAACGAGCAATGCGTTCTGGGAT
ACCCGAGCGTAATGCCTCTAGCATGGGGTGCACAGGCTTTAACTCATCTTGATACACTTGCCGCAATAAA
CCAGCGGTAATACGCTCATTGCCTAAAGCTAGCGCACGGAGCTGAGCGAGTACAAAAAGTTTTACTACAA
TGTCCATCACTCCTTGGCTTAGCTCATACCACACATCACGGACCTCATCCGATAACAGCGCATCTTTGCG
TTGTAAAAGCTGTAATTGCCAAAGATTATCCGTAAAAGCGATCCACTCTTGATTGGGCTTTCCACGTTGC
GTTTGTTGTATAGGATCCCAGAATATAGCTCCAAACCCTGCCCCTCTACGTGCAGACCGCAAATCAGCCT
CAAAAATCTCTCGTGCTTTAGGGGTACCAATCAACATCACTGGTACGCCAATAATATTCACCATCGTCAC
AAAAAAGTTCAGCATCTCTTGAGATCCACCCGAACGAGAGCGGCTTAAATGCTGAATTTCATCAATAACC
AACAACCCTAAAGCATGTGCATTGGCTATTTGCGACATCAAAGCCAACATGGTTTCTATACCATGACGTT
TTAAGCCATAACGACGCTCATAGTTCGAGCCCAAGGCTCGATCCAACGCTCTGAAAAAATTCAAGCAGAT
TTCTTTTAGCGAACCATTATGCGAGCAGTCTATTTTCAAATACACCACCTGCTCTACATTGAGTTCACGA
TGGTAAATCACCTGAGGATACGTGGCTAGAATACGATGAAGAGAGGTCGTCTTCCCACTACCAGAACAAC
CAATTAACAATAAGCTTTGTGCCGTAGATCGTGCCTCCTCAAAGCGAAATGTCTCCAACTCTCCCGTTTG
AACACGCTCATAACCATTTTGTAAATGCTTTTGTAAATCTCCTGTTTTAGGATTTCTGCCTACGTAGCCA
CCTCGAATCATGACCGAAATACGCTCACTTAGTAGCAAATGCGTACCTAATGGCTGAAAATAGTCATCTG
GAATACGACAAATGGTATGAGCTCTGATAACACGGGACTTTTGCAAGTCAGAGGAAGTAAGCTGTAAAGA
GGATTTCAGTGATGCAGCACTATTCACTGACTCTTGTAATGGTGGTAAGGCCTCGATAAAAGGATTATCA
CGATAAGCCTCTACCCCCGTATCACGATAAACTGCTTGAATCCGGGTAGCACTCATGACTCATCCTTTTC
TGGTGGATCCTGAAATAATTCAGGCACGTATGTGGGTAGGCTGTAATCTTCTTGATCATCCGCTTCCACT
GCGTTGAAAGGAATAACTTTAGCCTCATCACCTGAAGAGCTTGGCTTCAAATGCTCCGCACGTTTTTTAC
GCTCCGAGGTCACGGCTTCTTTTTTATTAGTTTTAATCTGCTTAATGCGTGTTGATTTGGGCTCAGTAGT
ACTGGGCGTTAACTTATTCGCTTTCTGAATGGTTTGCTGAATAAACGCCTCAAGCTCCCTGCGTTTAGTT
AACTCATCCTGCTTCGCATTGGCTTTATTGTGTTTTTCTTGTGCTTGTATATCCCAAACCTCCCAAAATG
AGAGACCTTTAAACTGCCGACTACGTTCCGTCAGATTACAGCGCCAAAATACACGGCTGCCAACTTGCGG
AAACAAATAAATCGTATCAACCAGCACTGGGTCATAAGCCGCTTCTAAATGTTGAGGTCTAGCTATATCA
GTGCTCCGCTGCAACCAACCCTCACGCAGAATCTCTGACCCCGAGTAATACAAACCCCACAAATTAACGC
CAAATGAAGAAATAGAGACCTTTCGGCGAGGCAGTAACGCTACTCGCAACTGCTCTTGCTCCACAGCCCT
TAAACTACCTGTACGATGCTGCATACCCCATTGCCATAGCTGGACAGGAATAGACGGTAAATCTGTAGGA
AAATCAGCATCTCGATCGTATTTATCCATCACCAGATGGTTATTTCTGAATAAGATCGTACGCAAAATAA
TTTGTGTGAACTCAAATACCGACAGAGATGCATCTAACCTATAGTCTGTTTCACCATGGCTTTTGATCCG
ACTGCCCTCTACAATGCCAGGTGCAAAGGACTTAAACTCGGCTTGTAGTGTTCTAAAAGTGCTTTCCACT
ATGCCTTTAGCATCGCCACGTCTAGGTGGAGCACTTTCCACTCGCACATTAAAACTAGAAACTAAGGCTT
CGACCTGATGACTCATTAATTCGCCACGGTCCGCTAGCAACACATCTGGCAAACCTACACACGGCCAGTC
TGAGCTACTAATCTCAATATCATGCTGGGCACAAATGGCCGTTTTGTCAGAGCAAGCATTTACAAAAGCC
TGCATCGCCACCACATAAGACGGATTTTCAAAGCCGATATAAAAGCCCGTGATCATCCGACTAAACACAT
CAATCACAATGTAAAGCGTTGGTCTTCCTATGATTTTTTGGCGATCATGATGATCCACTAAATAAATATC
AGCAATCGTGGCATCAATCTCATAACGACTCCCAGGGCCTAACGCCTGAGAAGTGGCTGTACTACTTAAG
GGTCGTACGTCTTTTTTATATACCCCTGCTTTAACTCTAGACTTTAAGCGCTGAGCTTTAGGGTATTCTC
GATCATAAAAATAACGAAACTGACGTAGTGTTGGGTAATCCTCTTGGGGAATGCGAGGAAAATACTGAGC
AAACAAGTCCACAAATCGTCTATAGGCAACGGTGGTCTTTGTACCTTTTTGATTTAACAGGTGCTTTTCT
ATGGTCAACCTAAAAAGGCGTTCAATCTCGGGCGTTACCTTGGTTCCTTCACCCTTACCATATTCTCTGG
CTCGGCCAATCTTTGCTGTTCCTGTCGCTGAACGTCTTTCCCCTGGTGCACCGCTGTTTTTGTAGTCAGG
AATTAATGCATTAGGCGTTTGACCACGCTGCCAGTAACGGCGTAACAACTTATAAACTGTAGCCTTAGTA
ACCTTATGTTCTTGGACCACATGCTCAACGAGTTCGCTTCTGACTTTAGGGTCGAAACGATCCTTACTAT
TAATAATAGGAAGAATTTTTCGATAATCCTCCTCGCGCTTCTGGAAGCTGACAGAATCTACAGACGGCTC
TTCTAAATCAAGATGTACATAAGGGTCATCAGTTCTAACTAAGCGGCCTTCATCTAAATACTGCATTAGC
AACAACTCAGCCCTAGCTTGTGGAACTCCTTTATCAGCGCTTATTTGCATCCAGACAACTTGGCCATCCT
CTATAGCCAAAATGCGATACGGATCATTATCAAATAGCACAACCTCATTAATTTGCCACATAGCGCAACT
CCTCCATATTCACTACTTGGCTAATACAGAGATCTGCACACTTATTTGCCCTGAAAGACTTATAAATATT
GAACTTAATAAAACCATTTGCGGTTAAGGCTCGTATCTCACTCAATGTTTTGCCTAACTCCAAATCATAA
GCAATATCAACCTGCTTACAGACATTGATAATGTTTTCATCTCCTTTTTCTTGCAGGATATGGGCCAATG
GGGATAGTTGTGCTAAAAGCTCCGCAGAAACTTCTTCTGTTTTCACTGAATAAAGCCATTCAATATTTTC
TTTTACTACGGGATTTATTTCTTTATCAGTAAAAATGAACCAAGGAATTTGCTTTTGCTGCCAATAGCGA
CGCTCTAGTTCTAGTTTTTCTAAGGTACGCTCGTCTTGTAAGGCTGCTGCAGGTTTGACTTGAATAGCAA
ACTGCTCAAAAGGACCATCTTTGCAGTCCACTAAAAAATCAGTAGACATAACCTGATCTACACCACGAAT
AACAGGATGCTTAATACCACTATCTATTGCAATCTGCCTGGTATCACTAGGTAATAAGGGGAACTGCTCG
CGTATATCTAGCACGCTGCTCTCCCACTCAAGACTGAGAAAAACAGCAAGCTCTAAGTCAGATAGCAAAT
GATGGACTCGTCCCGTCTTATGAGAATAAATACGGTGGGAACGACCTGAAGAAGGAACTTCTTGTACTGT
TAGCCATGGAATATAGTCTTTACCATGCCCTTGGCCACGCCCCTCTTTAATACGACGGGCAATTTGCACT
TCAGAAAATGAAGAGTTTGCTTTAGCCATAACAAAAGTCCAGTATGCTTTTTCACAGCATAACTGGACTG
ATTTCAGTTTACAACTATTCTGTCTAGTTTAAGACTTTATTGTCATAGTTTAGATCTATTTTGTTCAGTT
TAAGACTTTATTGTCCGCCCACACCCGCTTACGCAGGGCATCCATTTATTACTCAACCGTAACCGATTTT
GCCAGGTTACGCGGCTGGTCAACGTCGGTGCCTTTGATCAGCGCGACATGGTAAGCCAGCAGCTGCAGCG
GAACGGTGTAGAAGATCGGTGCAATCACCTCTTCCACATGCGGCATCTCGACTCTAGAGGATCCCCGGGT
ACCGAGCTCGAATTCCCATGTCAGCCGTTAAGTGTTCCTGTGTCACTCAAAATTGCTTTGAGAGGCTCTA
AGGGCTTCTCAGTGCGTTACATCCCTGGCTTGTTGTCCACAACCGTTAAACCTTAAAAGCTTTAAAAGCC
TTATATATTCTTTTTTTTCTTATAAAACTTAAAACCTTAGAGGCTATTTAAGTTGCTGATTTATATTAAT
TTTATTGTTCAAACATGAGAGCTTAGTACGTGAAACATGAGAGCTTAGTACGTTAGCCATGAGAGCTTAG
TACGTTAGCCATGAGGGTTTAGTTCGTTAAACATGAGAGCTTAGTACGTTAAACATGAGAGCTTAGTACG
TGAAACATGAGAGCTTAGTACGTACTATCAACAGGTTGAACTGCTGATCTTCAGATCCTCTACGCCGGAC
GCATCGTGGCCGGATCCAGCCGACCAGGCTTTCCACGCCCGCGTGCCGCTCCATGTCGTTCGCGCGGTTC
TCGGAAACGCGCTGCCGCGTTTCGTGATTGTCACGCTCAAGCCCGTAGTCCCGTTCGAGCGTCGCGCAGA
GGTCAGCGAGGGCGCGGTAGGCCCGATACGGCTCATGGATGGTGTTTCGGGTCGGGTGAATCTTGTTGAT
GGCGATATGGATGTGCAGGTTGTCGGTGTCGTGATGCACGGCACTGACGCGCTGATGCTCGGCGAAGCCA
AGCCCAGCGCAGATGCGGTCCTCAATCGCGCGCAACGTCTCCGCGTCGGGCTTCTCTCCCGCGCGGAAGC
TAACCAGCAGGTGATAGGTCTTGTCGGCCTCGGAACGGGTGTTGCCGTGCTGGGTCGCCATCACCTCGGC
CATGACAGCGGGCAGGGTGTTTGCCTCGCAGTTCGTGACGCGCACGTGACCCAGGCGCTCGGTCTTGCCT
TGCTCGTCGGTGATGTACTTCACCAGCTCCGCGAAGTCGCTCTTCTTGATGGAGCGCATGGGGACGTGCT
TGGCAATCACGCGCACCCCCCGGCCGTTTTAGCGGCTAAAAAAGTCATGGCTCTGCCCTCGGGCGGACCA
CGCCCATCATGACCTTGCCAAGCTCGTCCTGCTTCTCTTCGATCTTCGCCAGCAGGGCGAGGATCGTGGC
ATCACCGAACCGCGCCGTGCGCGGGTCGTCGGTGAGCCAGAGTTTCAGCAGGCCGCCCAGGCGGCCCAGG
TCGCCATTGATGCGGGCCAGCTCGCGGACGTGCTCATAGTCCACGACGCCCGTGATTTTGTAGCCCTGGC
CGACGGCCAGCAGGTAGGCCGACAGGCTCATGCCGGCCGCCGCCGCCTTTTCCTCAATCGCTCTTCGTTC
GTCTGGAAGGCAGTACACCTTGATAGGTGGGCTGCCCTTCCTGGTTGGCTTGGTTTCATCAGCCATCCGC
TTGCCCTCATCTGTTACGCCGGCGGTAGCCGGCCAGCCTCGCAGAGCAGGATTCCCGTTGAGCACCGCCA
GGTGCGAATAAGGGACAGTGAAGAAGGAACACCCGCTCGCGGGTGGGCCTACTTCACCTATCCTGCCCGG
CTGACGCCGTTGGATACACCAAGGAAAGTCTACACGAACCCTTTGGCAAAATCCTGTATATCGTGCGAAA
AAGGATGGATATACCGAAAAAATCGCTATAATGACCCCGAAGCAGGGTTATGCAGCGGAAAAGCGCTGCT
TCCCTGCTGTTTTGTGGAATATCTACCGACTGGAAACAGGCAAATGCAGGAAATTACTGAACTGAGGGGA
CAGGCGAGAGACGATGCCAAAGAGCTACACCGACGAGCTGGCCGAGTGGGTTGAATCCCGCGCGGCCAAG
AAGCGCCGGCGTGATGAGGCTGCGGTTGCGTTCCTGGCGGTGAGGGCGGATGTCGAGGCGGCGTTAGCGT
CCGGCTATGCGCTCGTCACCATTTGGGAGCACATGCGGGAAACGGGGAAGGTCAAGTTCTCCTACGAGAC
GTTCCGCTCGCACGCCAGGCGGCACATCAAGGCCAAGCCCGCCGATGTGCCCGCACCGCAGGCCAAGGCT
GCGGAACCCGCGCCGGCACCCAAGACGCCGGAGCCACGGCGGCCGAAGCAGGGGGGCAAGGCTGAAAAGC
CGGCCCCCGCTGCGGCCCCGACCGGCTTCACCTTCAACCCAACACCGGACAAAAAGGATCCTCTACGCCG
GACGCATCGTGGCCGGCATCACCGGCGCCACAGGTGCGGTTGCTGGCGCCTATATCGCCGACATCACCGA
TGGGGAAGATCGGGCTCGCCACTTCGGGCTCATGAGCGCTTGTTTCGGCGTGGGTATGGTGGCAGGCCCC
GTGGCCGGGGGACTGTTGGGCGCCATCTCCTTGCTGCCTCGCGCGTTTCGGTGATGACGGTGAAAACCTC
TGACACATGCAGCTCCCGGAGACGGTCACAGCTTGTCTGTAAGCGGATGCCGGGAGCAGACAAGCCCGTC
AGGGCGCGTCAGCGGGTGTTGGCGGGTGTCGGGGCGCAGCCATGACCCAGTCACGTAGCGATAGCGGAGT
GTATACTGGCTTAACTATGCGGCATCAGAGCAGATTGTACTGAGAGTGCACCATAAATCAATCTAAAGTA
TATATGAGTAAACTTGGTCTGACAGTTACCAATGCTTAATCAGTGAGGCACCTATCTCAGCGATCTGTCT
ATTTCGTTCATCCATAGTTGCCTGACTCCCCGTCGTGTAGATAACTACGATACGGGAGGGCTTACCATCT
GGCCCCAGTGCTGCAATGATACCGCGAGACCCACGCTCACCGGCTCCAGATTTATCAGCAATAAACCAGC
CAGCCGGAAGGGCCGAGCGCAGAAGTGGTCCTGCAACTTTATCCGCCTCCATCCAGTCTATTAATTGTTG
CCGGGAAGCTAGAGTAAGTAGTTCGCCAGTTAATAGTTTGCGCAACGTTGTTGCCATTGCTGCAGGCATC
GTGGTGTCACGCTCGTCGTTTGGTATGGCTTCATTCAGCTCCGGTTCCCAACGATCAAGGCGAGTTACAT
GATCCCCCATGTTGTGCAAAAAAGCGGTTAGCTCCTTCGGTCCTCCGATCGTTGTCAGAAGTAAGTTGGC
CGCAGTGTTATCACTCATGGTTATGGCAGCACTGCATAATTCTCTTACTGTCATGCCATCCGTAAGATGC
TTTTCTGTGACTGGTGAGTACTCAACCAAGTCATTCTGAGAATAGTGTATGCGGCGACCGAGTTGCTCTT
GCCCGGCGTCAACACGGGATAATACCGCGCCACATAGCAGAACTTTAAAAGTGCTCATCATTGGAAAACG
TTCTTCGGGGCGAAAACTCTCAAGGATCTTACCGCTGTTGAGATCCAGTTCGATGTAACCCACTCGTGCA
CCCAACTGATCTTCAGCATCTTTTACTTTCACCAGCGTTTCTGGGTGAGCAAAAACAGGAAGGCAAAATG
CCGCAAAAAAGGGAATAAGGGCGACACGGAAATGTTGAATACTCATACTCTTCCTTTTTCAATATTATTG
AAGCATTTATCAGGGTTATTGTCTCATGAGCGGATACATATTTGAATGTATTTAGA
Features (pLannotate 1.2.2; 19 found; start..end, strand, type, name):
   1406..1861    -  CDS            tnsE (fragment): TNSE_ECOLX - Experimental evidence at protein level: Swiss-Prot protein existence level 1. TnsABC + TnsD promote high-frequency insertion of Tn7 into a specific target site known as att-Tn7 whereas TnsABC + TnsE promote low-frequency insertion into many different sites. From Escherichia coli.
   1834..2106    -  CDS            tnsE (fragment): TNSE_ECOLX - Experimental evidence at protein level: Swiss-Prot protein existence level 1. TnsABC + TnsD promote high-frequency insertion of Tn7 into a specific target site known as att-Tn7 whereas TnsABC + TnsE promote low-frequency insertion into many different sites. From Escherichia coli.
   2113..3636    -  CDS            tnsD: TNSD_ECOLX - Protein predicted: Swiss-Prot protein existence level 4. TnsABC + TnsD promote high-frequency insertion of Tn7 into a specific target site known as att-Tn7 whereas TnsABC + TnsE promote low-frequency insertion into many different sites. From Escherichia coli.
   3642..5306    -  CDS            tnsC: TNSC_ECOLX - Experimental evidence at protein level: Swiss-Prot protein existence level 1. TnsABC + TnsD promote high-frequency insertion of Tn7 into a specific target site known as att-Tn7 whereas TnsABC + TnsE promote low-frequency insertion into many different sites. From Escherichia coli.
   5306..7411    -  CDS            tnsB: TNSB_ECOLX - Experimental evidence at protein level: Swiss-Prot protein existence level 1. Sequence-specific, DNA-binding protein required for Tn7 transposition. Recognizes sequences necessary for recombination at both left and right ends of Tn7 and, together with TnsA, forms the transposase. TnsB executes the 5'-DNA strand breakage and joining reactions. From Escherichia coli.
   7401..8219    -  CDS            tnsA: TNSA_ECOLX - Experimental evidence at protein level: Swiss-Prot protein existence level 1. Required for Tn7 transposition. Forms the transposase, together with TnsB. TnsA executes the 5'-DNA strand breakage reaction. TnsABC and TnsD promote high-frequency insertion of Tn7 into a specific target site known as ATT-Tn7 whereas TnsABC and TnsD promote low- frequency insertion into many different sites. From Escherichia coli.
   8129..8353    +  mobile_element Tn7R: mini-Tn7 element (right end of the Tn7 transposon) Tn7
   8382..8522    -  CDS            glmS (fragment): GLMS_ECOLI - Experimental evidence at protein level: Swiss-Prot protein existence level 1. Catalyzes the first step in hexosamine metabolism, converting fructose-6P into glucosamine-6P using glutamine as a nitrogen source. From Escherichia coli (strain K12).
   8518..8555    -  misc_feature   MCS (fragment): pUC18/19 multiple cloning site
   8559..8947    -  rep_origin     R6K γ ori: γ replication origin from E. coli plasmid R6K; requires the R6K initiator protein pi for replication
   8961..9527    -  CDS            traI (fragment): TRAI6_ECOLX - Experimental evidence at protein level: Swiss-Prot protein existence level 1. The initiation process of transfer DNA synthesis requires the interaction of at least three plasmid-specific components (TraH, I, and J) at the transfer origin resulting in the assembly of a specialised nucleoprotein complex - the relaxosome. Site- and strand-specific cleavage at the transfer origin is dependent on TraI and TraJ. From Escherichia coli.
   9565..9936    -  CDS            traJ: oriT-recognizing protein; traJ
   9969..10078   -  oriT           oriT: incP origin of transfer
  10304..10705   +  CDS            traK: TRAK4_ECOLX - Experimental evidence at protein level: Swiss-Prot protein existence level 1. From Escherichia coli.
  10696..10884   +  CDS            TcR (fragment): tetracycline efflux protein; tet; confers resistance to tetracycline
  10883..10923   +  CDS            rop (fragment): Rop protein, which maintains plasmids at low copy number; rop
  11025..11115   +  misc_feature   bom (fragment): basis of mobility region from pBR322
  11156..12016   -  CDS            AmpR: β-lactamase; bla; confers resistance to ampicillin, carbenicillin, and related antibiotics
  12017..25      -  promoter       AmpR promoter (across the origin): bla
