[The description below was written by a language model from this plasmid's Addgene catalogue record and pLannotate feature annotations shown in this document.]
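Description:
pTNS1 is a bacterial helper plasmid whose purpose is to express the Tn7 transposase. The repository lists its backbone as unknown, but the annotated 12,096-nt sequence shows how it is maintained. Replication depends on the R6K γ origin, which fires only when the R6K π initiator protein is supplied in trans. This fits the pir-expressing E. coli strain listed for propagation, and it means the plasmid acts as a non-replicating suicide vector in hosts lacking pir. Selection is by ampicillin, through β-lactamase driven by its native bla promoter. An IncP (RP4-type) origin of transfer is also present, flanked by traJ, traK and a traI fragment, so the plasmid should be mobilisable by conjugation from a donor that provides the remaining transfer functions. Short fragments of TcR, rop, the pBR322 bom region and a pUC multiple cloning site appear to be leftovers from construction.

The payload is the tnsABCD insert, recorded as about 6.7 kb and annotated as contiguous tnsA, tnsB, tnsC and tnsD reading frames on one strand. TnsA and TnsB together form the transposase, and TnsABC with TnsD directs high-frequency, site-specific insertion into the attTn7 site. Only fragments of tnsE are annotated, so the low-frequency pathway into many different sites is presumably not functional. Next to tnsA lie the Tn7 right end and a piece of glmS, which suggests the segment was taken from a chromosomal Tn7 insertion. No separate promoter for the tns genes is annotated, and the record does not say how they are expressed. The associated publication describes a Tn7-based broad-range bacterial cloning and expression system, in which a helper like this would supply transposase in trans to a mini-Tn7 delivery vector.
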