Addgene plasmid #64967: pTNS1
Purpose: Tn7 transposase expression
Depositing lab: Herbert Schweizer. Depositing organization: Colorado State University, Fort Collins. Publication: A Tn7-based broad-range bacterial cloning and expression system. Choi KH, Gaynor JB, White KG, Lopez C, Bosio CM, Karkhoff-Schweizer RR, Schweizer HP. Nat Methods. 2005 Jun;2(6):443-8. 10.1038/nmeth765 PubMed 15908923.
Backbone
  Vector backbone: unknown
Growth in bacteria
  Bacterial resistance: Ampicillin, 100 μg/mL
  Growth temperature: 37°C
  Growth strain: Pir1
  Copy number: Unknown
Gene/Insert
  Gene/Insert name: tnsABCD
  Insert size (bp): 6698
Terms and licenses: Academic/Nonprofit Terms; Industry Terms
How to cite: pTNS1 was a gift from Herbert Schweizer (Addgene plasmid # 64967 ; http://n2t.net/addgene:64967 ; RRID:Addgene_64967)
