>Addgene plasmid #64967 | pTNS1 | addgene partial sequence | sequence record 128026 | M13-F20 5'-TGTAAAACGACGGCCAGT-3'
AATGGCCGTTTTGTCAGAGCAAGCATTTACAAAAGCCTGCATCGCCACCACATAAGACGGATTTTCAAAG
CCGATATAAAAGCCCGTGATCATCCGACTAAACACATCAATCACAATGTAAAGCGTTGGTCTTCCTATGA
TTTTTTGGCGATCATGATGATCCACTAAATAAATATCAGCAATCGTGGCATCAATCTCATAACGACTCCC
AGGGCCTAACGCCTGAGAAGTGGCTGTACTACTTAAGGGTCGTACGTCTTTTTTATATACCCCTGCTTTA
ACTCTAGACTTTAAGCGCTGAGCTTTAGGGTATTCTCGATCATAAAAATAACGAAACTGACGTAGTGTTG
GGTAATCCTCTTGGGGAATGCGAGGAAAATACTGAGCAAACAAGTCCACAAATCGTCTATAGGCAACGGT
GGTCTTTGTACCTTTTTGATTTAACAGGTGCTTTTCTATGGTCAACCTAAAAAGGCGTTCAATCTCGGGC
GTTACCTTGGTTCCTTCACCCTTACCATATTCTCTGGCTCGGCCAATCTTTGCTGTTCCNGTCGCTGAAC
GTCTTTCCCCTGGTGCACCGCTGTTTTTGTAGTCAGGAATTAATGCATTAGGCGTTTGACCACGCTGCCA
GTAACGGCGTAACAACTTATAAA
